>Addgene plasmid #178764 | pMs_gRNA1 | addgene full sequence | sequence record 355195 | Addgene NGS Result
GGGTCGGAACAGGAGAGCGCACGAGGGAGCTTCCAGGGGGAAACGCCTGGTATCTTTATAGTCCTGTCGG
GTTTCGCCACCTCTGACTTGAGCGTCGATTTTTGTGATGCTCGTCAGGGGGGCGGAGCCTATGGAAAAAC
GCCAGCAACGCGGCCTTTTTACGGTTCCTGGCCTTTTGCTGGCCTTTTGCTCACATGTTCTTTCCTGCGT
TATCCCCTGATTCTGTGGATAACCGTCGAGAGCATCGATCCTAGCATGTTGACAGCTAGCTCAGTCCTAG
GTATAATGCTAGCGCGTTCCCCGAGCACACGGGGATAAACCGAATTCTGGCGAATCCTTTAATTAACTGA
CCAGGCGTTCCCCGAGCACACGGGGATAAACCGAAAAAAAAACCCCGCCCCTGACAGGGCGGGGTTTTTT
TTAAAGAATCGATCGATCCCGAATGAGTAGACCAATAAAAAACGCCCGGCGGCAACCGAGCGTTCTGAAC
AAATCCAGATGGAGTTCTGAGGTCATTACTGGATCTATCAACAGGAGTCCAAGCGAGCTCGATATCAAAT
TACGCCCCGCCCTGCCACTCATCGCAGTACTGTTGTAATTCATTAAGCATTCTGCCGACATGGAAGCCAT
CACAAACGGCATGATGAACCTGAATCGCCAGCGGCATCAGCACCTTGTCGCCTTGCGTATAATATTTGCC
CATGGTGAAAACGGGGGCGAAGAAGTTGTCCATATTGGCCACGTTTAAATCAAAACTGGTGAAACTCACC
CAGGGATTGGCTGAAACGAAAAACATATTCTCAATAAACCCTTTAGGGAAATAGGCCAGGTTTTCACCGT
AACACGCCACATCTTGCGAATATATGTGTAGAAACTGCCGGAAATCGTCGTGGTATTCACTCCAGAGCGA
TGAAAACGTTTCAGTTTGCTCATGGAAAACGGTGTAACAAGGGTGAACACTATCCCATATCACCAGCTCA
CCGTCTTTCATTGCCATACGAAATTCCGGATGAGCATTCATCAGGCGGGCAAGAATGTGAATAAAGGCCG
GATAAAACTTGTGCTTATTTTTCTTTACGGTCTTTAAAAAGGCCGTAATATCCAGCTGAACGGTCTGGTT
ATAGGTACATTGAGCAACTGACTGAAATGCCTCAAAATGTTCTTTACGATGCCATTGGGATATATCAACG
GTGGTATATCCAGTGATTTTTTTCTCCATTTTAGCTTCCTTAGCTCCTGAAAATCTCGATAACTCAAAAA
ATACGCCCGGTAGTGATCTTATTTCATTATGGTGAAAGTTGGAACCTCTTACGTGCCCGATCAATCATGA
CCAAAATCCCTTAACGTGAGTTTTCGTTCCACTGAGCGTCAGACCCCGTAGAAAAGATCAAAGGATCTTC
TTGAGATCCTTTTTTTCTGCGCGTAATCTGCTGCTTGCAAACAAAAAAACCACCGCTACCAGCGGTGGTT
TGTTTGCCGGATCAAGAGCTACCAACTCTTTTTCCGAAGGTAACTGGCTTCAGCAGAGCGCAGATACCAA
ATACTGTTCTTCTAGTGTAGCCGTAGTTAGGCCACCACTTCAAGAACTCTGTAGCACCGCCTACATACCT
CGCTCTGCTAATCCTGTTACCAGTGGCTGCTGCCAGTGGCGATAAGTCGTGTCTTACCGGGTTGGACTCA
AGACGATAGTTACCGGATAAGGCGCAGCGGTCGGGCTGAACGGGGGGTTCGTGCACACAGCCCAGCTTGG
AGCGAACGACCTACACCGAACTGAGATACCTACAGCGTGAGCTATGAGAAAGCGCCACGCTTCCCGAAGG
GAGAAAGGCGGACAGGTATCCGGTAAGCGGCA
Features (pLannotate 1.2.2; 5 found; start..end, strand, type, name):
    259..293     +  promoter       J23119 promoter: bacterial promoter (Registry of Standard Biological Parts BBa J23119)
    455..489     -  terminator     lambda t0 terminator: minimal transcription terminator from phage lambda (Scholtissek and Grosse, 1987)
    563..1219    -  CDS            cat: CAT_ECOLX - Experimental evidence at protein level: Swiss-Prot protein existence level 1. This enzyme is an effector of chloramphenicol resistance in bacteria. From Escherichia coli. This protein is used as a marker in many commonly used cloning vectors, such as pACYC184.
   1220..1317    -  promoter       cat promoter: promoter of the E. coli cat gene encoding chloramphenicol acetyltransferase
   1401..137     +  rep_origin     ori (across the origin): high-copy-number ColE1/pMB1/pBR322/pUC origin of replication
