[The description below was written by a language model from this plasmid's Addgene catalogue record and pLannotate feature annotations shown in this document.]
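Description:
pMs_gRNA1 is a very small (about 1.85 kb) high-copy bacterial expression plasmid built on a ColE1-type backbone. It replicates through the ColE1/pMB1-family origin, which spans the numbering origin of the circular sequence. Selection is by chloramphenicol, conferred by the E. coli cat gene (chloramphenicol acetyltransferase) under its native cat promoter. A lambda t0 terminator lies just downstream of cat on the same strand, where it closes off the resistance cassette and insulates it from the adjacent guide expression region.

The payload is a guide RNA for the type I-E CRISPR-Cas system of Marinomonas sp. The only other annotated regulatory element is the J23119 promoter, a strong constitutive synthetic promoter from the Registry of Standard Biological Parts. It faces the unannotated stretch between itself and the t0 terminator, which is presumably where the guide sits. The feature table does not annotate the repeat or spacer elements, so the exact layout of the guide (for example a repeat-spacer-repeat array versus a processed crRNA) is not stated in the record, and the cloning sites are listed as unknown. The plasmid carries no Cas genes, so the Cascade components and other effector proteins must be supplied separately.

According to the record, the spacer targets a site lying next to a randomised PAM library. The construct therefore serves as the targeting component in PAM determination assays for the Marinomonas type I-E system. It was made in the context of work on rapid cell-free characterisation of multi-subunit CRISPR effectors and transposons.
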