Addgene plasmid #178764: pMs_gRNA1
Purpose: Expression of a gRNA that targets next to PAM library, used for Marinomonas sp. type I-E system
Depositing lab: Chase Beisel. Depositing organization: Helmholtz-Zentrum fuer Infektionsforschung (HZI). Publication: Rapid cell-free characterization of multi-subunit CRISPR effectors and transposons. Wimmer F, Mougiakos I, Englert F, Beisel CL. Mol Cell. 2022 Feb 16. pii: S1097-2765(22)00102-2. doi: 10.1016/j.molcel.2022.01.026. PubMed 35216669.
Backbone
  Vector backbone: ColE1
  Vector type: Bacterial Expression
Growth in bacteria
  Bacterial resistance: Chloramphenicol, 25 μg/mL
  Growth temperature: 37°C
  Growth strain: DH5alpha
  Copy number: High Copy
Gene/Insert
  Gene/Insert name: gRNA that targets next to PAM library, used for Marinomonas sp. type I-E system
  gRNA/shRNA sequence: AATTCTGGCGAATCCTTTAATTAACTGACCAG
  Species: Marinomonas sp.
  Cloning method: Restriction Enzyme; 5′ cloning site Unknown (unknown if destroyed); 3′ cloning site Unknown (unknown if destroyed)
Terms and licenses: Academic/Nonprofit Terms; Industry Terms: Not Available to Industry
How to cite: pMs_gRNA1 was a gift from Chase Beisel (Addgene plasmid # 178764 ; http://n2t.net/addgene:178764 ; RRID:Addgene_178764)
